>Addgene plasmid #149501 | pBLlCa5 | addgene full sequence | sequence record 315040 | Addgene NGS Result
AAGCCGAGATCGGCTTCCCGGCCGCGGAGTTGTTCGGTAAATTGTCACAACGCCGCAGGTGGCACTTTTC
GGGGAAATGTGCGCGCCCGCGTTCCTGCTGGCGCTGGGCCTGTTTCTGGCGCTGGACTTCCCGCTGTTCC
GTCAGCAGCTTTTCGCCCACGGCCTTGATGATCGCGGCGGCCTTGGCCTGCATATCCCGATTCAACGGCC
CCAGGGCGTCCAGAACGGGCTTCAGGCGCTCCCGAAGGTCTCGGGCCGTCTCTTGGGCTTGATCGGCCTT
CTTGCGCATCTCACGCGCTCCTGCGGCGGCCTGTAGGGCAGGCTCATACCCCTGCCGAACCGCTTTTGTC
AGCCGGTCGGCCACGGCTTCCGGCGTCTCAACGCGCTTTGAGATTCCCAGCTTTTCGGCCAATCCCTGCG
GTGCATAGGCGCGTGGCTCGACCGCTTGCGGGCTGATGGTGACGTGGCCCACTGGTGGCCGCTCCAGGGC
CTCGTAGAACGCCTGAATGCGCGTGTGACGTGCCTTGCTGCCCTCGATGCCCCGTTGCAGCCCTAGATCG
GCCACAGCGGCCGCAAACGTGGTCTGGTCGCGGGTCATCTGCGCTTTGTTGCCGATGAACTCCTTGGCCG
ACAGCCTGCCGTCCTGCGTCAGCGGCACCACGAACGCGGTCATGTGCGGGCTGGTTTCGTCACGGTGGAT
GCTGGCCGTCACGATGCGATCCGCCCCGTACTTGTCCGCCAGCCACTTGTGCGCCTTCTCGAAGAACGCC
GCCTGCTGTTCTTGGCTGGCCGACTTCCACCATTCCGGGCTGGCCGTCATGACGTACTCGACCGCCAACA
CAGCGTCCTTGCGCCGCTTCTCTGGCAGCAACTCGCGCAGTCGGCCCATCGCTTCATCGGTGCTGCTGGC
CGCCCAGTGCTCGTTCTCTGGCGTCCTGCTGGCGTCAGCGTTGGGCGTCTCGCGCTCGCGGTAGGCGTGC
TTGAGACTGGCCGCCACGTTGCCCATTTTCGCCAGCTTCTTGCATCGCATGATCGCGTATGCCGCCATGC
CTGCCCCTCCCTTTTGGTGTCCAACCGGCTCGACGGGGGCAGCGCAAGGCGGTGCCTCCGGCGGGCCACT
CAATGCTTGAGTATACTCACTAGACTTTGCTTCGCAAAGTCGTGACCGCCTACGGCGGCTGCGGCGCCCT
ACGGGCTTGCTCTCCGGGCTTCGCCCTGCGCGGTCGCTGCGCTCCCTTGCCATCCCGTGGATATGTGGAC
GATGGCCGCGAGCGGCCACCGGCTGGCTCGCTTCGCTCGGCCCGTGGACAACCCTGCTGGACAAGCTGAT
GGACAGGCTGCGCCTGCCCACGAGCTTGACCACAGGGATTGCCCACCGGCTACCCAGCCTTCGACCACAT
ACCCACCGGCTCCAACTGCGCGGCCTGCGGCCTTGCCCCATCAATTTTTTTAATTTTCTCTGGGGAAAAG
CCTCCGGCCTGCGGCCTGCGCGCTTCGCTTGCCGGTTGGACACCAAGTGGAAGGCGGGTCAAGGCTCGCG
CAGCGACCGCGCAGCGGCTTGGCCTTGACGCGCCTGGAACGACCCAAGCCTATGCGAGTGGGGGCAGTCG
AAGGGCGAAGCCCGCCCGCCTGCCCCCCGAGCCTCACGGCGGCGAGTGCGGGGGTTCCAAGGGGGCAGCG
CCACCTTGGGCAAGGCCGAAGGCCGCGCAGTCGATCAACAAGCCCCGGAGGGGCCACTTTTTGCCGGAGG
GGGAGCCGCGCCGAAGGCGTGGGGGAACCCCGCAGGGGTGCCCTTCTTTGGGCACCAAAGAACTAGATAT
AGGGCGAAATGCGAAAGACTTAAAAATCAACAACTTAAAAAAGGGGGGTACGCAACAGCTCATTGCGGCA
CCCCCCGCAATAGCTCATTGCGTAGGTTAAAGAAAATCTGTAATTGACTGCCACTTTTACGCAACGCATA
ATTGTTGTCGCGCTGCCGAAAAGTTGCAGCTGATTGCGCATGGTGCCGCAACCGTGCGGCACCCCTACCG
CATGGAGATAAGCATGGCCACGCAGTCCAGAGAAATCGGCATTCAAGCCAAGAACAAGCCCGGTCACTGG
GTGCAAACGGAACGCAAAGCGCATGAGGCGTGGGCCGGGCTTATTGCGAGGAAACCCACGGCGGCAATGC
TGCTGCATCACCTCGTGGCGCAGATGGGCCACCAGAACGCCGTGGTGGTCAGCCAGAAGACACTTTCCAA
GCTCATCGGACGTTCTTTGCGGACGGTCCAATACGCAGTCAAGGACTTGGTGGCCGAGCGCTGGATCTCC
GTCGTGAAGCTCAACGGCCCCGGCACCGTGTCGGCCTACGTGGTCAATGACCGCGTGGCGTGGGGCCAGC
CCCGCGACCAGTTGCGCCTGTCGGTGTTCAGTGCCGCCGTGGTGGTTGATCACGACGACCAGGACGAATC
GCTGTTGGGGCATGGCGACCTGCGCCGCATCCCGACCCTGTATCCGGGCGAGCAGCAACTACCGACCGGC
CCCGGCGAGGAGCCGCCCAGCCAGCCCGGCATTCCGGGCATGGAACCAGACCTGCCAGCCTTGACCGAAA
CGGAGGAATGGGAACGGCGCGGGCAGCAGCGCCTGCCGATGCCCGATGAGCCGTGTTTTCTGGACGATGG
CGAGCCGTTGGAGCCGCCGACACGGGTCACGCTGCCGCGCCGGTAGCACTTGGGTTGCGCAGCAACCCGT
AAGTGCGCTGTTCCAGACTATCGGCTGTAGCCGCCTCGCCGCCCTATACCTTGTCTGCCTCCCCGCGTTG
CGTCGCGGTGCATGGAGCCGGGCCACCTCGACCTGAATGGAAGCCGGCGGCACCTCGCTAACGGATTCAC
CGTTTTTATCAGGCTCTGGGAGGCAGAATAAATGATCATATCGTCAATTATTACCTCCACGGGGAGAGCC
TGAGCAAACTGGCCTCAGGCATTTGAGAAGCACACGGTCACACTGCTTCCGGTAGTCAATAAACCGGTAA
ACCAGCAATAGACATAAGCGGCTATTTAACGACCCTGCCCTGAACCGACGACCGGGTCGAATTTGCTTTC
GAATTTCTGCCATTCATCCGCTTATTATCACTTATTCAGGCGTAGCAACCAGGCGTTTAAGGGCACCAAT
AACTGCCTTAAAAAAATTACGCCCCGCCCTGCCACTCATCGCAGTACGGCCTATTGGTTAAAAAATGAGC
TGATTTAACAAAAATTTAACGCGAATTTTAACAAAATATTAACGCTTACAATTTCCATTCGCCATTCAGG
CTGCGCAACTGTTGGGAAGGGCGATCGGTGCGGGCCTCTTCGCTATTACGCCAGCTGGCGAAAGGGGGAT
GTGCTGCAAGGCGATTAAGTTGGGTAACGCCAGGGTTTTCCCAGTCACGACGTTGTAAAACGACGGCCAG
TGAGATCCCGGTGCCTAATGAGTGAGCTAACTTACATTAATTGCGTTGCGCTCACTGCCCGCTTTCCAGT
CGGGAAACCTGTCGTGCCAGCTGCATTAATGAATCGGCCAACGCGCGGGGAGAGGCGGTTTGCGTATTGG
GCGCCAGGGTGGTTTTTCTTTTCACCAGTGAGACGGGCAACAGCTGATTGCCCTTCACCGCCTGGCCCTG
AGAGAGTTGCAGCAAGCGGTCCACGCTGGTTTGCCCCAGCAGGCGAAAATCCTGTTTGATGGTGGTTAAC
GGCGGGATATAACATGAGCTGTCTTCGGTATCGTCGTATCCCACTACCGAGATGTCCGCACCAACGCGCA
GCCCGGACTCGGTAATGGCGCGCATTGCGCCCAGCGCCATCTGATCGTTGGCAACCAGCATCGCAGTGGG
AACGATGCCCTCATTCAGCATTTGCATGGTTTGTTGAAAACCGGACATGGCACTCCAGTCGCCTTCCCGT
TCCGCTATCGGCTGAATTTGATTGCGAGTGAGATATTTATGCCAGCCAGCCAGACGCAGACGCGCCGAGA
CAGAACTTAATGGGCCCGCTAACAGCGCGATTTGCTGGTGACCCAATGCGACCAGATGCTCCACGCCCAG
TCGCGTACCGTCTTCATGGGAGAAAATAATACTGTTGATGGGTGTCTGGTCAGAGACATCAAGAAATAAC
GCCGGAACATTAGTGCAGGCAGCTTCCACAGCAATGGCATCCTGGTCATCCAGCGGATAGTTAATGATCA
GCCCACTGACGCGTTGCGCGAGAAGATTGTGCACCGCCGCTTTACAGGCTTCGACGCCGCTTCGTTCTAC
CATCGACACCACCACGCTGGCACCCAGTTGATCGGCGCGAGATTTAATCGCCGCGACAATTTGCGACGGC
GCGTGCAGGGCCAGACTGGAGGTGGCAACGCCAATCAGCAACGACTGTTTGCCCGCCAGTTGTTGTGCCA
CGCGGTTGGGAATGTAATTCAGCTCCGCCATCGCCGCTTCCACTTTTTCCCGCGTTTTCGCAGAAACGTG
GCTGGCCTGGTTCACCACGCGGGAAACGGTCTGATAAGAGACACCGGCATACTCTGCGACATCGTATAAC
GTTACTGGTTTCACATTCACCACCCTGAATTGACTCTCTTCCGGGCGCTATCATGCCATACCGCGAAAGG
TTTTGCGCCATTCGATGGTGTCCGGGATCTCGACGCTCTCCCTTATGCGACTCCTGCATTAGGAAATGGC
GTATCACGAGGCAGAATTTCAGATAAAAAAAATCCTTAGCTTTCGCTAAGGATGATTTCTGGAATTCGCG
GCCGCTTCTAGAGAATTGTGAGCGGATAACAATTGACATTGTGAGCGGATAACAAGATACTGAGCACACC
CTGTAGGAACTGGGAAGAGCGCACCGCTCATGAGACAATAACCCTGATAAATGCTTCAATAATATTGAAA
AAGGAAGAGTATGAGTATTCAACATTTCCGTGTCGCCCTTATTCCCTTTTTTGCGGCATTTTGCCTTCCT
GTTTTTGCTCACCCAGAAACGCTGGTGAAAGTAAAAGATGCTGAAGATCAGTTGGGTGCACGAGTGGGTT
ACATCGAACTGGATCTCAACAGCGGTAAGATCCTTGAGAGTTTTCGCCCCGAAGAACGTTTTCCAATGAT
GAGCACTTTTAAAGTTCTGCTATGTGGCGCGGTATTATCCCGTATTGACGCCGGGCAAGAGCAACTCGGT
CGCCGCATACACTATTCTCAGAATGACTTGGTTGAGTACTCACCAGTCACAGAAAAGCATCTTACGGATG
GCATGACAGTAAGAGAATTATGCAGTGCTGCCATAACCATGAGTGATAACACTGCGGCCAACTTACTTCT
GACAACGATCGGAGGACCGAAGGAGCTAACCGCTTTTTTGCACAACATGGGGGATCATGTAACTCGCCTT
GATCGTTGGGAACCGGAGCTGAATGAAGCCATACCAAACGACGAGCGTGACACCACGATGCCTGTAGCAA
TGGCAACAACGTTGCGCAAACTATTAACTGGCGAACTACTTACTCTAGCTTCCCGGCAACAATTAATAGA
CTGGATGGAGGCGGATAAAGTTGCAGGACCACTTCTGCGCTCGGCCCTTCCGGCTGGCTGGTTTATTGCT
GATAAATCTGGAGCCGGTGAGCGTGGGTCTCGCGGTATCATTGCAGCACTGGGGCCAGATGGTAAGCCCT
CCCGTATCGTAGTTATCTACACGACGGGGAGTCAGGCAACTATGGATGAACGAAATAGACAGATCGCTGA
GATAGGTGCCTCACTGATTAAGCATTGGTAACTGTCAGACCAAGTTTACTCATATATACTTTAGATTGAT
TTAAAACTTCATTTTTAATTTAAAAGGATCTAGGTGAAGATCCTTTGCTTTCCAGTCGGGAAACCTGTCG
TGCCAGCTGCATTAATGAATCGGCCAACGCGCGGGGAGAGGCGGTTTGCGTATTGGGCGCATGCATAAAA
ACTGTTGTAATTCATTAAGCATTCTGCCGACATGGAATCCATCACAAACGGCATGATGAACCTGAATCGC
CAGCGGCATCAGCACCTTGTCGCCTTGCGTATAATATTTGCCCATGGACGCACACCGTGGAAACGGATGA
AGGCACGAACCCAGTTGACATAAGCCTGTTCGGTTCGTAAACTGTAATGCAAGTAGCGTATGCGCTCACG
CAACTGGTCCAGAACCTTGACCGAACGCAGCGGTGGTAACGGCGCAGTGGCGGTTTTCATGGCTTGTTAT
GACTGTTTTTTTGTACAGTCTATGCCTCGGGCATCCAAGCAGCAAGCGCGTTACGCCGTGGGTCGATGTT
TGATGTTATGGAGCAGCAACGATGTTACGCAGCAGCAACGATGTTACGCAGCAGGGCAGTCGCCCTAAAA
CAAAGTTAGGTGGCTCAAGTATGGGCATCATTCGCACATGTAGGCTCGGCCCTGACCAAGTCAAATCCAT
GCGGGCTGCTCTTGATCTTTTCGGTCGTGAGTTCGGAGACGTAGCCACCTACTCCCAACATCAGCCGGAC
TCCGATTACCTCGGGAACTTGCTCCGTAGTAAGACATTCATCGCGCTTGCTGCCTTCGACCAAGAAGCGG
TTGTTGGCGCTCTCGCGGCTTACGTTCTGCCCAAGTTTGAGCAGCCGCGTAGTGAGATCTATATCTATGA
TCTCGCAGTCTCCGGAGAGCACCGGAGGCAGGGCATTGCCACCGCGCTCATCAATCTCCTCAAGCATGAG
GCCAACGCGCTTGGTGCTTATGTGATCTACGTGCAAGCAGATTACGGTGACGATCCCGCAGTGGCTCTCT
ATACAAAGTTGGGCATACGGGAAGAAGTGATGCACTTTGATATCGACCCAAGTACCGCCACCTAACAATT
CGTTC
Features (pLannotate 1.2.2; 20 found; start..end, strand, type, name):
   1272..2043    +  rep_origin     pBBR1 oriV: replication origin of the broad-host-range plasmid pBBR1 from Bordetella bronchiseptica; requires the pBBR1 Rep protein for replication
   2044..2706    +  CDS            pBBR1 Rep: replication protein for the broad-host-range plasmid pBBR1 from Bordetella bronchiseptica
   2767..2836    +  CDS            TcR (fragment): tetracycline efflux protein; tet; confers resistance to tetracycline
   3166..3197    -  CDS            CmR (fragment): chloramphenicol acetyltransferase confers resistance to chloramphenicol
   3197..3274    +  rep_origin     M13 ori (fragment): M13 bacteriophage origin of replication; arrow indicates direction of (+) strand synthesis
   3278..3433    -  CDS            lacZα (fragment): LacZα fragment of β-galactosidase; lacZ fragment
   3448..3469    -  protein_bind   CAP binding site: CAP binding activates transcription in the presence of cAMP. E. coli catabolite activator protein
   3482..4564    -  CDS            lacI: lac repressor; lacI; The lac repressor binds to the lac operator to inhibit transcription in E. coli. This inhibition can be relieved by adding lactose or isopropyl-β-D-thiogalactopyranoside (IPTG).
   4565..4642    -  promoter       lacI promoter: lacI
   4650..4685    -  CDS            TcR (fragment): tetracycline efflux protein; tet; confers resistance to tetracycline
   4706..4749    -  terminator     bacterial terminator: putative bacterial transcription terminator
   4752..4773    +  misc_feature   BioBrick prefix: BioBrick prefix for parts that do not start with "ATG"
   4776..4792    +  protein_bind   lac operator: The lac repressor binds to the lac operator to inhibit transcription in E. coli. This inhibition can be relieved by adding lactose or isopropyl-β-D-thiogalactopyranoside (IPTG). lac repressor encoded by lacI
   4799..4815    +  protein_bind   lac operator: The lac repressor binds to the lac operator to inhibit transcription in E. coli. This inhibition can be relieved by adding lactose or isopropyl-β-D-thiogalactopyranoside (IPTG). lac repressor encoded by lacI
   4854..4910    +  promoter       AmpR promoter (fragment): bla
   4911..5771    +  CDS            AmpR: β-lactamase; bla; confers resistance to ampicillin, carbenicillin, and related antibiotics
   5857..5940    -  CDS            lacI (fragment): lac repressor; lacI; The lac repressor binds to the lac operator to inhibit transcription in E. coli. This inhibition can be relieved by adding lactose or isopropyl-β-D-thiogalactopyranoside (IPTG).
   5951..6067    -  CDS            CmR (fragment): chloramphenicol acetyltransferase; cat; confers resistance to chloramphenicol
   6105..6133    +  promoter       Pc promoter: intI1 (promoter lies within the coding sequence); class 1 integron promoter
   6322..6855    +  CDS            GmR: gentamycin acetyltransferase; aacC1; confers resistance to gentamycin
