[The description below was written by a language model from this plasmid's Addgene catalogue record and pLannotate feature annotations shown in this document.]
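Description:
pBLlCa5 is a low-copy, broad-host-range bacterial expression plasmid of about 6.9 kb, built as part of a toolbox for controlled gene expression across the Proteobacteria. The parental backbone is not specified in the record. Replication relies on the pBBR1 system from Bordetella bronchiseptica: the pBBR1 oriV together with the adjacent Rep protein gene that it requires, a pairing that allows maintenance in many Gram-negative species as well as in E. coli cloning strains. Selection is by gentamicin, conferred by a gentamicin acetyltransferase gene (aacC1) lying downstream of a class 1 integron Pc promoter.

The payload is an IPTG-inducible regulatory module. The lac repressor gene lacI is expressed from its own promoter on the reverse strand and is separated by a transcription terminator from the divergently oriented PLlacO-1 promoter, which appears in the annotation as two closely spaced lac operators following a BioBrick prefix. LacI binding to these operators represses transcription, and IPTG or lactose relieves the repression. Downstream of the promoter sits a full-length β-lactamase (AmpR) coding sequence, preceded by a fragment annotated as the native bla promoter region. Here AmpR is therefore the regulated cargo rather than the maintenance marker, presumably so that resistance to ampicillin-type antibiotics reports on promoter activity and leakiness in different hosts, although the record does not spell out this use.

Several short annotated fragments (TcR, CmR, lacZα, M13 ori, a CAP binding site and a partial lacI) appear to be non-functional remnants of the vector's construction history. The insert was assembled by ligation-independent cloning.
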