Addgene plasmid #149501: pBLlCa5
Purpose: Broad-Host range expression vector, pBBR origin, LacI repressor, PLlacO-1 promoter, AmpR, Gentamicin Resistance Marker.
Depositing lab: Christopher Reisch. Depositing organization: University of Florida. Publication: A plasmid toolbox for controlled gene expression across the Proteobacteria. Schuster LA, Reisch CR. Nucleic Acids Res. 2021 Jun 14. pii: 6298615. doi: 10.1093/nar/gkab496. PubMed 34125913.
Backbone
  Vector backbone: Unspecified
  Vector type: Bacterial Expression, Synthetic Biology
Growth in bacteria
  Bacterial resistance: Gentamicin, 10 μg/mL
  Growth temperature: 37°C
  Growth strain: DH5alpha
  Copy number: Low Copy
Gene/Insert
  Gene/Insert name: LacI-AmpR
  Species: Synthetic
  Promoter: PLlacO-1
  Cloning method: Ligation Independent Cloning
Terms and licenses: Academic/Nonprofit Terms; Industry Terms: Not Available to Industry
How to cite: pBLlCa5 was a gift from Christopher Reisch (Addgene plasmid # 149501 ; http://n2t.net/addgene:149501 ; RRID:Addgene_149501)
